Addgene plasmid #235150: pET23a-His-TEV-HaloTag-linker-SpyCatcher3
Purpose: Bacterial expression of His-tagged HaloTag-linker-SpyCatcher3 separated by a TEV protease recognition site.
Depositing lab: Giordano Lippi. Depositing organization: Scripps California (The Scripps Research Institute). Publication: MicroRNA mechanisms instructing Purkinje cell specification. Zolboot N, Xiao Y, Du JX, Ghanem MM, Choi SY, Junn MJ, Zampa F, Huang Z, MacRae IJ, Lippi G. Neuron. 2025 Apr 1:S0896-6273(25)00181-3. doi: 10.1016/j.neuron.2025.03.009. PubMed 40179877.
Backbone
  Vector backbone: pET-23a
  Vector type: Bacterial Expression
Growth in bacteria
  Bacterial resistance: Ampicillin, 100 μg/mL
  Growth temperature: 37°C
  Growth strain: DH5alpha
  Copy number: High Copy
Gene/Insert
  Gene/Insert name: HaloTag linked to SpyCatcher3
  Species: Synthetic
  Promoter: T7
  Tag / fusion protein: His (N terminal on insert); His (C terminal on insert)
  Cloning method: Restriction Enzyme; 5′ cloning site KpnI (not destroyed); 3′ cloning site HindIII (not destroyed)
Terms and licenses: Academic/Nonprofit Terms; Industry Terms: Not Available to Industry
Depositor comments: Please visit https://doi.org/10.1101/2023.09.28.560023 for bioRxiv preprint.
How to cite: pET23a-His-TEV-HaloTag-linker-SpyCatcher3 was a gift from Giordano Lippi (Addgene plasmid # 235150 ; http://n2t.net/addgene:235150 ; RRID:Addgene_235150)
