[The description below was written by a language model from this plasmid's Addgene catalogue record and pLannotate feature annotations shown in this document.]
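Description:
pET23a-His-TEV-HaloTag-linker-SpyCatcher3 is a 4,961-nt bacterial expression plasmid built on the pET-23a backbone. It replicates from a ColE1/pMB1-type origin, with the adjacent bom region and a rop coding sequence also annotated, although the catalogue lists the plasmid as high copy. Selection is by ampicillin through the β-lactamase gene under its own bla promoter. An f1 phage origin is also present and would allow single-stranded DNA production.

The payload is a synthetic fusion protein cloned between KpnI and HindIII sites, both retained. It is transcribed from the T7 promoter, translated from the phage T7 gene 10 ribosome binding site, and terminated at the T7 terminator, so expression requires a host that supplies T7 RNA polymerase. The open reading frame begins with a His tag and a TEV protease recognition site, which the automated annotation picks up as a short fragment of a composite His/TEV tag. HaloTag follows; it is a modified dehalogenase that bonds covalently to chloroalkane ligands. The stretch between HaloTag and the downstream His sequence is not annotated, but by the construct name it should hold the linker and SpyCatcher3, an engineered domain that forms a spontaneous isopeptide bond with SpyTag-bearing partners. A second His tag is recorded at the C terminus, matching the histidine-tag fragment annotated before the terminator. The short "SET1" hit next to it is probably incidental backbone similarity.

The plasmid is intended for producing and affinity-purifying the bifunctional HaloTag-SpyCatcher3 adaptor in E. coli, with TEV cleavage removing the N-terminal His tag. Such a protein could covalently bridge chloroalkane-functionalised ligands or surfaces to SpyTagged proteins, but the record does not state the specific downstream application.
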