Features (pLannotate 1.2.2; 14 found; start..end, strand, type, name):
      1..589     +  rep_origin     ori: high-copy-number ColE1/pMB1/pBR322/pUC origin of replication
    775..914     -  misc_feature   bom: basis of mobility region from pBR322
   1016..1207    -  CDS            rop: Rop protein, which maintains plasmids at low copy number; rop
   1224..1604    +  CDS            YPB1_ECOLX: Protein predicted: Swiss-Prot protein existence level 4. From Escherichia coli.
   1716..1734    +  promoter       T7 promoter: promoter for bacteriophage T7 RNA polymerase
   1766..1788    +  RBS            RBS: efficient ribosome binding site from bacteriophage T7 gene 10 (Olins and Rangwala, 1989)
   1808..1826    +  CDS            capTEV™ (fragment): composite tag for in vivo biotinylation, TEV protease cleavage, and 6xHis tagging
   1853..2740    +  CDS            HaloTag®: modified bacterial dehalogenase that forms covalent bonds with chloroalkane derivatives
   3177..3194    +  CDS            9xHis (fragment): 9xHis affinity tag
   3204..3253    +  CDS            SET1 (fragment): solubility-enhancement tag derived from T7 phage gene 10B
   3261..3308    +  terminator     T7 terminator: transcription terminator for bacteriophage T7 RNA polymerase
   3345..3773    +  rep_origin     f1 ori (sequence partly withheld): f1 bacteriophage origin of replication; arrow indicates direction of (+) strand synthesis
   3826..3930    +  promoter       AmpR promoter: bla
   3931..4791    +  CDS            AmpR: β-lactamase; bla; confers resistance to ampicillin, carbenicillin, and related antibiotics
>Addgene plasmid #235150 | pET23a-His-TEV-HaloTag-linker-SpyCatcher3 | addgene full sequence | sequence record 467766 | Addgene NGS Result
TTGAGATCCTTTTTTTCTGCGCGTAATCTGCTGCTTGCAAACAAAAAAACCACCGCTACCAGCGGTGGTT
TGTTTGCCGGATCAAGAGCTACCAACTCTTTTTCCGAAGGTAACTGGCTTCAGCAGAGCGCAGATACCAA
ATACTGTCCTTCTAGTGTAGCCGTAGTTAGGCCACCACTTCAAGAACTCTGTAGCACCGCCTACATACCT
CGCTCTGCTAATCCTGTTACCAGTGGCTGCTGCCAGTGGCGATAAGTCGTGTCTTACCGGGTTGGACTCA
AGACGATAGTTACCGGATAAGGCGCAGCGGTCGGGCTGAACGGGGGGTTCGTGCACACAGCCCAGCTTGG
AGCGAACGACCTACACCGAACTGAGATACCTACAGCGTGAGCTATGAGAAAGCGCCACGCTTCCCGAAGG
GAGAAAGGCGGACAGGTATCCGGTAAGCGGCAGGGTCGGAACAGGAGAGCGCACGAGGGAGCTTCCAGGG
GGAAACGCCTGGTATCTTTATAGTCCTGTCGGGTTTCGCCACCTCTGACTTGAGCGTCGATTTTTGTGAT
GCTCGTCAGGGGGGCGGAGCCTATGGAAAAACGCCAGCAACGCGGCCTTTTTACGGTTCCTGGCCTTTTG
CTGGCCTTTTGCTCACATGTTCTTTCCTGCGTTATCCCCTGATTCTGTGGATAACCGTATTACCGCCTTT
GAGTGAGCTGATACCGCTCGCCGCAGCCGAACGACCGAGCGCAGCGAGTCAGTGAGCGAGGAAGCGGAAG
AGCGCCTGATGCGGTATTTTCTCCTTACGCATCTGTGCGGTATTTCACACCGCAATGGTGCACTCTCAGT
ACAATCTGCTCTGATGCCGCATAGTTAAGCCAGTATACACTCCGCTATCGCTACGTGACTGGGTCATGGC
TGCGCCCCGACACCCGCCAACACCCGCTGACGCGCCCTGACGGGCTTGTCTGCTCCCGGCATCCGCTTAC
AGACAAGCTGTGACCGTCTCCGGGAGCTGCATGTGTCAGAGGTTTTCACCGTCATCACCGAAACGCGCGA
GGCAGCTGCGGTAAAGCTCATCAGCGTGGTCGTGAAGCGATTCACAGATGTCTGCCTGTTCATCCGCGTC
CAGCTCGTTGAGTTTCTCCAGAAGCGTTAATGTCTGGCTTCTGATAAAGCGGGCCATGTTAAGGGCGGTT
TTTTCCTGTTTGGTCACTGATGCCTCCGTGTAAGGGGGATTTCTGTTCATGGGGGTAATGATACCGATGA
AACGAGAGAGGATGCTCACGATACGGGTTACTGATGATGAACATGCCCGGTTACTGGAACGTTGTGAGGG
TAAACAACTGGCGGTATGGATGCGGCGGGACCAGAGAAAAATCACTCAGGGTCAATGCCAGCGCTTCGTT
AATACAGATGTAGGTGTTCCACAGGGTAGCCAGCAGCATCCTGCGATGCAGATCCGGAACATAATGGTGC
AGGGCGCTGACTTCCGCGTTTCCAGACTTTACGAAACACGGAAACCGAAGACCATTCATGTTGTTGCTCA
GGTCGCAGACGTTTTGCAGCAGCAGTCGCTTCACGTTCGCTCGCGTATCGGTGATTCATTCTGCTAACCA
GTAAGGCAACCCCGCCAGCCTAGCCGGGTCCTCAACGACAGGAGCACGATCATGCGCACCCGTGGCCAGG
ACCCAACGCTGCCCGAGATCTCGATCCCGCGAAATTAATACGACTCACTATAGGGAGACCACAACGGTTT
CCCTCTAGAAATAATTTTGTTTAACTTTAAGAAGGAGATATACATATGGCTAGCAGCCATCATCATCATC
ATCATGAGAATCTCTACTTCCAGGGTACCGGCGCAGAAATCGGTACTGGCTTTCCATTCGACCCCCATTA
TGTGGAAGTCCTGGGCGAGCGCATGCACTACGTCGATGTTGGTCCGCGCGATGGCACCCCTGTGCTGTTC
CTGCACGGTAACCCGACCTCCTCCTACGTGTGGCGCAACATCATCCCGCATGTTGCACCGACCCATCGCT
GCATTGCTCCAGACCTGATCGGTATGGGCAAATCCGACAAACCAGACCTGGGTTATTTCTTCGACGACCA
CGTCCGCTTCATGGATGCCTTCATCGAAGCCCTGGGTCTGGAAGAGGTCGTCCTGGTCATTCACGACTGG
GGCTCCGCTCTGGGTTTCCACTGGGCCAAGCGCAATCCAGAGCGCGTCAAAGGTATTGCATTTATGGAGT
TCATCCGCCCTATCCCGACCTGGGACGAATGGCCAGAATTTGCCCGCGAGACCTTCCAGGCCTTCCGCAC
CACCGACGTCGGCCGCAAGCTGATCATCGATCAGAACGTTTTTATCGAGGGTACGCTGCCGATGGGTGTC
GTCCGCCCGCTGACTGAAGTCGAGATGGACCATTACCGCGAGCCGTTCCTGAATCCTGTTGACCGCGAGC
CACTGTGGCGCTTCCCAAACGAGCTGCCAATCGCCGGTGAGCCAGCGAACATCGTCGCGCTGGTCGAAGA
ATACATGGACTGGCTGCACCAGTCCCCTGTCCCGAAGCTGCTGTTCTGGGGCACCCCAGGCGTTCTGATC
CCACCGGCCGAAGCCGCTCGCCTGGCCAAAAGCCTGCCTAACTGCAAGGCTGTGGACATCGGCCCGGGTC
TGAATCTGCTGCAAGAAGACAACCCGGACCTGATCGGCAGCGAGATCGCGCGCTGGCTGTCGACGCTCGA
GATTTCCGGCGGTAGCGGGGAAAGTGGTAGCGGCGTAACCACCTTATCAGGTTTATCAGGTGAGCAAGGT
CCGTCCGGTGATATGACAACTGAAGAAGATAGTGCTACCCATATTAAATTCTCAAAACGTGATGAGGACG
GCCGTGAGTTAGCTGGTGCAACTATGGAGTTGCGTGATTCATCTGGTAAAACTATTAGTACATGGATTTC
AGATGGACATGTGAAGGATTTCTACCTGTATCCAGGAAAATATACATTTGTCGAAACCGCAGCACCAGAC
GGTTATGAGGTAGCAACTCCAATTGAATTTACAGTTAATGAGGATGGTCAGGTTACTGTAGATGGCGAAG
CAACTGAGGGTGACGCTCATACTGGATCCAGTGGTAGCTAAGCCATGGATGGATCCGAATTCGAGCTCCG
TCGACAAGCTTGCGGCCGCACTCGAGCACCACCACCACCACCACTGAGATCCGGCTGCTAACAAAGCCCG
AAAGGAAGCTGAGTTGGCTGCTGCCACCGCTGAGCAATAACTAGCATAACCCCTTGGGGCCTCTAAACGG
GTCTTGAGGGGTTTTTTGCTGAAAGGAGGAACTATATCCGGATTGGCGAATGGG
[124 nt withheld, positions 3345-3468]
C
[91 nt withheld, positions 3470-3560]
A
[49 nt withheld, positions 3562-3610]
CCTTTGACGTTGGAGTCCACGTTCTTT
[37 nt withheld, positions 3638-3674]
ACCCTATCTCGGTCTATTCTTTTGATTTATAAGGGATTTTGCCGATTTCGGCCTATTGGTTAAAAAATGA
GCTGATTTAACAAAAATTTAACGCGAATTTTAACAAAATATTAACGCTTACAATTTAGGTGGCACTTTTC
GGGGAAATGTGCGCGGAACCCCTATTTGTTTATTTTTCTAAATACATTCAAATATGTATCCGCTCATGAG
ACAATAACCCTGATAAATGCTTCAATAATATTGAAAAAGGAAGAGTATGAGTATTCAACATTTCCGTGTC
GCCCTTATTCCCTTTTTTGCGGCATTTTGCCTTCCTGTTTTTGCTCACCCAGAAACGCTGGTGAAAGTAA
AAGATGCTGAAGATCAGTTGGGTGCACGAGTGGGTTACATCGAACTGGATCTCAACAGCGGTAAGATCCT
TGAGAGTTTTCGCCCCGAAGAACGTTTTCCAATGATGAGCACTTTTAAAGTTCTGCTATGTGGCGCGGTA
TTATCCCGTATTGACGCCGGGCAAGAGCAACTCGGTCGCCGCATACACTATTCTCAGAATGACTTGGTTG
AGTACTCACCAGTCACAGAAAAGCATCTTACGGATGGCATGACAGTAAGAGAATTATGCAGTGCTGCCAT
AACCATGAGTGATAACACTGCGGCCAACTTACTTCTGACAACGATCGGAGGACCGAAGGAGCTAACCGCT
TTTTTGCACAACATGGGGGATCATGTAACTCGCCTTGATCGTTGGGAACCGGAGCTGAATGAAGCCATAC
CAAACGACGAGCGTGACACCACGATGCCTGCAGCAATGGCAACAACGTTGCGCAAACTATTAACTGGCGA
ACTACTTACTCTAGCTTCCCGGCAACAATTAATAGACTGGATGGAGGCGGATAAAGTTGCAGGACCACTT
CTGCGCTCGGCCCTTCCGGCTGGCTGGTTTATTGCTGATAAATCTGGAGCCGGTGAGCGTGGGTCTCGCG
GTATCATTGCAGCACTGGGGCCAGATGGTAAGCCCTCCCGTATCGTAGTTATCTACACGACGGGGAGTCA
GGCAACTATGGATGAACGAAATAGACAGATCGCTGAGATAGGTGCCTCACTGATTAAGCATTGGTAACTG
TCAGACCAAGTTTACTCATATATACTTTAGATTGATTTAAAACTTCATTTTTAATTTAAAAGGATCTAGG
TGAAGATCCTTTTTGATAATCTCATGACCAAAATCCCTTAACGTGAGTTTTCGTTCCACTGAGCGTCAGA
CCCCGTAGAAAAGATCAAAGGATCTTC
